>Addgene plasmid #137646 | PRPF4.001.522.Y32A.pc4 | addgene full sequence | sequence record 381367 | Addgene NGS Result
GACATTGATTATTGACTAGTTATTAATAGTAATCAATTACGGGGTCATTAGTTCATAGCCCATATATGGA
GTTCCGCGTTACATAACTTACGGTAAATGGCCCGCCTGGCTGACCGCCCAACGACCCCCGCCCATTGACG
TCAATAATGACGTATGTTCCCATAGTAACGCCAATAGGGACTTTCCATTGACGTCAATGGGTGGAGTATT
TACGGTAAACTGCCCACTTGGCAGTACATCAAGTGTATCATATGCCAAGTACGCCCCCTATTGACGTCAA
TGACGGTAAATGGCCCGCCTGGCATTATGCCCAGTACATGACCTTATGGGACTTTCCTACTTGGCAGTAC
ATCTACGTATTAGTCATCGCTATTACCATGGTGATGCGGTTTTGGCAGTACATCAATGGGCGTGGATAGC
GGTTTGACTCACGGGGATTTCCAAGTCTCCACCCCATTGACGTCAATGGGAGTTTGTTTTGGCACCAAAA
TCAACGGGACTTTCCAAAATGTCGTAACAACTCCGCCCCATTGACGCAAATGGGCGGTAGGCGTGTACGG
TGGGAGGTCTATATAAGCAGAGCTCTCTGGCTAACTAGAGAACCCACTGCTTACTGGCTTATCGAAATTA
ATACGACTCACTATAGGGAGACCCAAGCTGGCTAGTTAAGCTTGGTCCATGGGAAAAAAAACAGGAAAGA
ACAGAAAATTGAAGTCCAAGCGGGTCAAACCTCGATGGAATTCTGCAGATATCCAGCACAGTGGCGGCCG
CATGGCTTCCTCGCGAGCCTCTTCCACGCAGGCAACCAAAACTAAAGCACCCGACGACTTAGTTGCTCCG
GTCGTGAAGAAACCACACATCTATGCTGGAAGTTTGGAAGAGAAGGAGAGGGAGCGTCTGGCCAAAGGAG
AGTCTGGGATTTTGGGGAAAGACGGACTTAAAGCAGGGATCGAAGCTGGAAATATTAATATAACCTCTGG
AGAAGTGTTTGAAATTGAAGAGCATATCAGCGAGCGACAGGCAGAAGTATTGGCTGAGTTTGAGAGAAGG
AAGCGAGCCCGGCAGATCAATGTTTCCACAGATGACTCAGAGGTCAAAGCTTGCCTTAGAGCCTTGGGGG
AACCCATCACACTTTTTGGAGAGGGTCCTGCTGAAAGAAGAGAAAGGTTAAGAAATATCCTCTCAGTTGT
CGGTACTGATGCCTTGAAAAAGACCAAAAAGGATGATGAGAAGTCTAAAAAGTCCAAAGAAGAGTATCAG
CAAACCTGGTATCATGAAGGACCAAATAGCTTGAAGGTGGCAAGACTATGGATTGCTAATTATTCGTTGC
CCAGGGCAATGAAACGCTTGGAAGAGGCCCGACTCCATAAGGAGATTCCTGAGACAACAAGGACCTCCCA
GATGCAAGAGCTGCACAAGTCTCTCCGGTCTTTGAATAATTTTTGCAGTCAGATTGGGGATGATCGGCCT
ATCTCCTACTGTCACTTTAGTCCCAATTCCAAGATGCTGGCCACAGCTTGTTGGAGTGGGCTTTGCAAGC
TCTGGTCTGTTCCTGATTGCAACCTCCTTCACACTCTTCGAGGGCATAACACAAATGTAGGAGCAATTGT
ATTCCATCCCAAATCCACTGTCTCCTTGGACCCAAAAGATGTCAACCTGGCCTCTTGTGCGGCTGATGGC
TCTGTGAAGCTTTGGAGTCTCGACAGTGATGAACCAGTGGCAGATATTGAAGGCCATACAGTGCGTGTGG
CGCGGGTAATGTGGCATCCTTCAGGACGTTTCCTGGGCACCACCTGCTATGACCGTTCATGGCGCTTATG
GGATTTGGAGGCTCAAGAGGAGATCCTGCATCAGGAAGGCCATAGCATGGGTGTGTATGACATTGCCTTC
CATCAAGATGGCTCTTTGGCTGGCACTGGGGGACTGGATGCATTTGGTCGAGTTTGGGACCTACGCACAG
GACGTTGTATCATGTTCTTAGAAGGCCACCTGAAAGAAATCTATGGAATAAATTTCTCCCCCAATGGCTA
TCACATTGCAACCGGCAGTGGTGACAACACCTGCAAAGTGTGGGACCTCCGACAGCGGCGTTGCGTCTAC
ACCATCCCTGCTCATCAGAACTTAGTGACTGGTGTCAAGTTTGAGCCTATCCATGGGAACTTCTTGCTTA
CTGGTGCCTATGATAACACAGCCAAGATCTGGACGCACCCAGGCTGGTCCCCGCTGAAGACTCTGGCTGG
CCACGAAGGCAAAGTGATGGGCCTAGATATTTCTTCCGATGGGCAGCTCATAGCCACTTGCTCATATGAC
AGGACCTTCAAGCTGTGGATGGCTGAAGGCCGCTCGAGTCTAGAGGGCCCGCGGTTCGAACAAAAACTCA
TCTCAGAAGAGGATCTGAATATGCATACCGGTCATCATCACCATCACCATTGAGTTTAAACCCGCTGATC
AGCCTCGACTGTGCCTTCTAGTTGCCAGCCATCTGTTGTTTGCCCCTCCCCCGTGCCTTCCTTGACCCTG
GAAGGTGCCACTCCCACTGTCCTTTCCTAATAAAATGAGGAAATTGCATCGCATTGTCTGAGTAGGTGTC
ATTCTATTCTGGGGGGTGGGGTGGGGCAGGACAGCAAGGGGGAGGATTGGGAAGACAATAGCAGGCATGC
TGGGGATGCGGTGGGCTCTATGGCTTCTGAGGCGGAAAGAACCAGCTGGGGCTCTAGGGGGTATCCCC
[124 nt withheld, positions 2729-2852]
C
[91 nt withheld, positions 2854-2944]
A
[49 nt withheld, positions 2946-2994]
CCTTTGACGTTGGAGTCCACGTTCTTTAATAGTGGACTCTTGTTCCAAACTGGAACAACACTCAACCCTA
TCTCGGTCTATTCTTTTGATTTATAAGGGATTTTGCCGATTTCGGCCTATTGGTTAAAAAATGAGCTGAT
TTAACAAAAATTTAACGCGAATTAATTCTGTGGAATGTGTGTCAGTTAGGGTGTGGAAAGTCCCCAGGCT
CCCCAGCAGGCAGAAGTATGCAAAGCATGCATCTCAATTAGTCAGCAACCAGGTGTGGAAAGTCCCCAGG
CTCCCCAGCAGGCAGAAGTATGCAAAGCATGCATCTCAATTAGTCAGCAACCATAGTCCCGCCCCTAACT
CCGCCCATCCCGCCCCTAACTCCGCCCAGTTCCGCCCATTCTCCGCCCCATGGCTGACTAATTTTTTTTA
TTTATGCAGAGGCCGAGGCCGCCTCTGCCTCTGAGCTATTCCAGAAGTAGTGAGGAGGCTTTTTTGGAGG
CCTAGGCTTTTGCAAAAAGCTCCCGGGAGCTTGTATATCCATTTTCGGATCTGATCAGCACGTGTTGACA
ATTAATCATCGGCATAGTATATCGGCATAGTATAATACGACAAGGTGAGGAACTAAACCATGGCCAAGTT
GACCAGTGCCGTTCCGGTGCTCACCGCGCGCGACGTCGCCGGAGCGGTCGAGTTCTGGACCGACCGGCTC
GGGTTCTCCCGGGACTTCGTGGAGGACGACTTCGCCGGTGTGGTCCGGGACGACGTGACCCTGTTCATCA
GCGCGGTCCAGGACCAGGTGGTGCCGGACAACACCCTGGCCTGGGTGTGGGTGCGCGGCCTGGACGAGCT
GTACGCCGAGTGGTCGGAGGTCGTGTCCACGAACTTCCGGGACGCCTCCGGGCCGGCCATGACCGAGATC
GGCGAGCAGCCGTGGGGGCGGGAGTTCGCCCTGCGCGACCCGGCCGGCAACTGCGTGCACTTCGTGGCCG
AGGAGCAGGACTGACACGTGCTACGAGATTTCGATTCCACCGCCGCCTTCTATGAAAGGTTGGGCTTCGG
AATCGTTTTCCGGGACGCCGGCTGGATGATCCTCCAGCGCGGGGATCTCATGCTGGAGTTCTTCGCCCAC
CCCAACTTGTTTATTGCAGCTTATAATGGTTACAAATAAAGCAATAGCATCACAAATTTCACAAATAAAG
CATTTTTTTCACTGCATTCTAGTTGTGGTTTGTCCAAACTCATCAATGTATCTTATCATGTCTGTATACC
GTCGACCTCTAGCTAGAGCTTGGCGTAATCATGGTCATAGCTGTTTCCTGTGTGAAATTGTTATCCGCTC
ACAATTCCACACAACATACGAGCCGGAAGCATAAAGTGTAAAGCCTGGGGTGCCTAATGAGTGAGCTAAC
TCACATTAATTGCGTTGCGCTCACTGCCCGCTTTCCAGTCGGGAAACCTGTCGTGCCAGCTGCATTAATG
AATCGGCCAACGCGCGGGGAGAGGCGGTTTGCGTATTGGGCGCTCTTCCGCTTCCTCGCTCACTGACTCG
CTGCGCTCGGTCGTTCGGCTGCGGCGAGCGGTATCAGCTCACTCAAAGGCGGTAATACGGTTATCCACAG
AATCAGGGGATAACGCAGGAAAGAACATGTGAGCAAAAGGCCAGCAAAAGGCCAGGAACCGTAAAAAGGC
CGCGTTGCTGGCGTTTTTCCATAGGCTCCGCCCCCCTGACGAGCATCACAAAAATCGACGCTCAAGTCAG
AGGTGGCGAAACCCGACAGGACTATAAAGATACCAGGCGTTTCCCCCTGGAAGCTCCCTCGTGCGCTCTC
CTGTTCCGACCCTGCCGCTTACCGGATACCTGTCCGCCTTTCTCCCTTCGGGAAGCGTGGCGCTTTCTCA
TAGCTCACGCTGTAGGTATCTCAGTTCGGTGTAGGTCGTTCGCTCCAAGCTGGGCTGTGTGCACGAACCC
CCCGTTCAGCCCGACCGCTGCGCCTTATCCGGTAACTATCGTCTTGAGTCCAACCCGGTAAGACACGACT
TATCGCCACTGGCAGCAGCCACTGGTAACAGGATTAGCAGAGCGAGGTATGTAGGCGGTGCTACAGAGTT
CTTGAAGTGGTGGCCTAACTACGGCTACACTAGAAGAACAGTATTTGGTATCTGCGCTCTGCTGAAGCCA
GTTACCTTCGGAAAAAGAGTTGGTAGCTCTTGATCCGGCAAACAAACCACCGCTGGTAGCGGTGGTTTTT
TTGTTTGCAAGCAGCAGATTACGCGCAGAAAAAAAGGATCTCAAGAAGATCCTTTGATCTTTTCTACGGG
GTCTGACGCTCAGTGGAACGAAAACTCACGTTAAGGGATTTTGGTCATGAGATTATCAAAAAGGATCTTC
ACCTAGATCCTTTTAAATTAAAAATGAAGTTTTAAATCAATCTAAAGTATATATGAGTAAACTTGGTCTG
ACAGTTACCAATGCTTAATCAGTGAGGCACCTATCTCAGCGATCTGTCTATTTCGTTCATCCATAGTTGC
CTGACTCCCCGTCGTGTAGATAACTACGATACGGGAGGGCTTACCATCTGGCCCCAGTGCTGCAATGATA
CCGCGAGACCCACGCTCACCGGCTCCAGATTTATCAGCAATAAACCAGCCAGCCGGAAGGGCCGAGCGCA
GAAGTGGTCCTGCAACTTTATCCGCCTCCATCCAGTCTATTAATTGTTGCCGGGAAGCTAGAGTAAGTAG
TTCGCCAGTTAATAGTTTGCGCAACGTTGTTGCCATTGCTACAGGCATCGTGGTGTCACGCTCGTCGTTT
GGTATGGCTTCATTCAGCTCCGGTTCCCAACGATCAAGGCGAGTTACATGATCCCCCATGTTGTGCAAAA
AAGCGGTTAGCTCCTTCGGTCCTCCGATCGTTGTCAGAAGTAAGTTGGCCGCAGTGTTATCACTCATGGT
TATGGCAGCACTGCATAATTCTCTTACTGTCATGCCATCCGTAAGATGCTTTTCTGTGACTGGTGAGTAC
TCAACCAAGTCATTCTGAGAATAGTGTATGCGGCGACCGAGTTGCTCTTGCCCGGCGTCAATACGGGATA
ATACCGCGCCACATAGCAGAACTTTAAAAGTGCTCATCATTGGAAAACGTTCTTCGGGGCGAAAACTCTC
AAGGATCTTACCGCTGTTGAGATCCAGTTCGATGTAACCCACTCGTGCACCCAACTGATCTTCAGCATCT
TTTACTTTCACCAGCGTTTCTGGGTGAGCAAAAACAGGAAGGCAAAATGCCGCAAAAAAGGGAATAAGGG
CGACACGGAAATGTTGAATACTCATACTCTTCCTTTTTCAATATTATTGAAGCATTTATCAGGGTTATTG
TCTCATGAGCGGATACATATTTGAATGTATTTAGAAAAATAAACAAATAGGGGTTCCGCGCACATTTCCC
CGAAAAGTGCCACCTGACGTCGACGGATCGGGAGATCTCCCGATCCCCTATGGTGCACTCTCAGTACAAT
CTGCTCTGATGCCGCATAGTTAAGCCAGTATCTGCTCCCTGCTTGTGTGTTGGAGGTCGCTGAGTAGTGC
GCGAGCAAAATTTAAGCTACAACAAGGCAAGGCTTGACCGACAATTGCATGAAGAATCTGCTTAGGGTTA
GGCGTTTTGCGCTGCTTCGCGATGTACGGGCCAGATATACGCGTT
Features (pLannotate 1.2.2; 21 found; start..end, strand, type, name):
      1..380     +  enhancer       CMV enhancer: human cytomegalovirus immediate early enhancer
    381..584     +  promoter       CMV promoter: human cytomegalovirus (CMV) immediate early promoter
    580..613     +  LTR            5' LTR (truncated) (fragment): truncated 5' long terminal repeat (LTR) from HIV-1
    629..647     +  promoter       T7 promoter: promoter for bacteriophage T7 RNA polymerase
    772..2337    +  CDS            PRPF4: PRP4_HUMAN - Also known as PRP4. Experimental evidence at protein level: Swiss-Prot protein existence level 1. Plays role in pre-mRNA splicing as component of the U4/U6-U5 tri-snRNP complex that is involved in spliceosome assembly, and as component of the precatalytic spliceosome (spliceosome B complex). From Homo sapiens (Human).
   2459..2683    +  polyA_signal   bGH poly(A) signal: bovine growth hormone polyadenylation signal
   2687..2708    +  promoter       SV40 promoter (fragment): SV40 enhancer and early promoter
   2729..3157    +  rep_origin     f1 ori (sequence partly withheld): f1 bacteriophage origin of replication; arrow indicates direction of (+) strand synthesis
   3171..3500    +  promoter       SV40 promoter: SV40 enhancer and early promoter
   3548..3595    +  promoter       EM7 promoter: synthetic bacterial promoter&nbsp
   3614..3988    +  CDS            BleoR: antibiotic-binding protein; Sh ble from Streptoalloteichus hindustanus; confers resistance to bleomycin, phleomycin, and Zeocin™
   3998..4123    +  CDS            ble (fragment): BLE_KLEPN - Experimental evidence at protein level: Swiss-Prot protein existence level 1. Binding protein with a strong affinity to the bleomycin family of antibiotics. Binds to CL990; an antimitotic-antibiotic compound. From Klebsiella pneumoniae.
   4118..4239    +  polyA_signal   SV40 poly(A) signal: SV40 polyadenylation signal
   4312..4328    -  protein_bind   lac operator: The lac repressor binds to the lac operator to inhibit transcription in E. coli. This inhibition can be relieved by adding lactose or isopropyl-β-D-thiogalactopyranoside (IPTG). lac repressor encoded by lacI
   4336..4366    -  promoter       lac promoter: promoter for the E. coli lac operon
   4381..4402    -  protein_bind   CAP binding site: CAP binding activates transcription in the presence of cAMP. E. coli catabolite activator protein
   4415..4507    -  CDS            lacI (fragment): lac repressor; lacI; The lac repressor binds to the lac operator to inhibit transcription in E. coli. This inhibition can be relieved by adding lactose or isopropyl-β-D-thiogalactopyranoside (IPTG).
   4690..5278    -  rep_origin     ori: high-copy-number ColE1/pMB1/pBR322/pUC origin of replication
   5449..6309    -  CDS            AmpR: β-lactamase; bla; confers resistance to ampicillin, carbenicillin, and related antibiotics
   6310..6414    -  promoter       AmpR promoter: bla
   6473..6525    -  misc_feature   bom (fragment): basis of mobility region from pBR322
