[The description below was written by a language model from this plasmid's Addgene catalogue record and pLannotate feature annotations shown in this document.]
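Description:
PRPF4.001.522.Y32A.pc4 is a mammalian expression plasmid built on pcDNA4B-NLS, a pcDNA4-type backbone, for producing a mutant form of the human splicing factor PRPF4 in human cell culture lines. It is maintained in E. coli as a high-copy plasmid through a ColE1/pUC-type origin and selected with ampicillin via the β-lactamase gene. An f1 origin is also present. A second marker cassette places the Sh ble (bleomycin/Zeocin resistance) gene under both the SV40 early promoter and the bacterial EM7 promoter, followed by an SV40 polyadenylation signal. In principle this allows Zeocin selection of transfected mammalian cells.

The payload is a 1,566 bp open reading frame covering residues 1–522 of PRPF4 and carrying a Y32A substitution, inserted by ligation-independent cloning. Transcription is driven by the CMV immediate-early enhancer and promoter and terminated by the bovine growth hormone polyadenylation signal. A T7 promoter sits just upstream of the coding region and also serves as a sequencing primer site. The backbone supplies an N-terminal nuclear localization signal, intended to direct the protein to the nucleus. The catalogue entry also lists a C-terminal myc-(His)6 tag for detection and affinity capture, but the depositor's listed fusion product ends with the native PRPF4 C-terminus, and the feature table annotates no tag, so its presence in the expressed protein should be checked.

PRPF4 is a component of the U4/U6-U5 tri-snRNP and the precatalytic spliceosome. The record does not state the functional purpose of the Y32A change, although a point mutant like this is typically compared with its wild-type counterpart. A short hit annotated as an HIV-1 LTR fragment is likely an incidental match.
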