Addgene plasmid #137646: PRPF4.001.522.Y32A.pc4
Purpose: Expresses nuclear localization signal (NLS), C-terminal myc-(His)6 fusion of human gene or portion of gene in human cell culture lines. pcDNA4.1-based vector.
Depositing lab: Tara Davis.
Backbone
  Vector backbone: pcDNA4B-NLS
  Backbone size w/o insert (bp): 5300
  Vector type: Mammalian Expression
Growth in bacteria
  Bacterial resistance: Ampicillin, 100 μg/mL
  Growth temperature: 37°C
  Growth strain: DH5alpha
  Copy number: High Copy
Gene/Insert
  Gene/Insert name: PRPF4
  Species: H. sapiens (human)
  Insert size (bp): 1566
  Mutation: 001-522-Y32A-pc4
  Entrez Gene: PRPF4 (a.k.a. HPRP4, HPRP4P, PRP4, Prp4p, RP70, SNRNP60)
  Tag / fusion protein: NLS (N terminal on backbone); myc-(His)6 (C terminal on backbone)
  Cloning method: Ligation Independent Cloning
  Sequencing primers: 5′ T7F and LIC primer: aaaccacacatctatgctggaagtttggaag; 3′ BGHrev and LIC primer: ctcttccaaacttccagcatagatgtgtggtttctt
Terms and licenses: Academic/Nonprofit Terms; Industry Terms: Not Available to Industry
Depositor comments: insert+fusion tag if applicable MGKKTGKNRKLKSKRVKPRWNSADIQHSGGRMASSRASSTQATKTKAPDDLVAPVVKKPHIYAGSLEEKERERLAKGESGILGKDGLKAGIEAGNINITSGEVFEIEEHISERQAEVLAEFERRKRARQINVSTDDSEVKACLRALGEPITLFGEGPAERRERLRNILSVVGTDALKKTKKDDEKSKKSKEEYQQTWYHEGPNSLKVARLWIANYSLPRAMKRLEEARLHKEIPETTRTSQMQELHKSLRSLNNFCSQIGDDRPISYCHFSPNSKMLATACWSGLCKLWSVPDCNLLHTLRGHNTNVGAIVFHPKSTVSLDPKDVNLASCAADGSVKLWSLDSDEPVADIEGHTVRVARVMWHPSGRFLGTTCYDRSWRLWDLEAQEEILHQEGHSMGVYDIAFHQDGSLAGTGGLDAFGRVWDLRTGRCIMFLEGHLKEIYGINFSPNGYHIATGSGDNTCKVWDLRQRRCVYTIPAHQNLVTGVKFEPIHGNFLLTGAYDNTAKIWTHPGWSPLKTLAGHEGKVMGLDISSDGQLIATCSYDRTFKLWMAE sequence of insert only (no fusion tag) MASSRASSTQATKTKAPDDLVAPVVKKPHIYAGSLEEKERERLAKGESGILGKDGLKAGIEAGNINITSGEVFEIEEHISERQAEVLAEFERRKRARQINVSTDDSEVKACLRALGEPITLFGEGPAERRERLRNILSVVGTDALKKTKKDDEKSKKSKEEYQQTWYHEGPNSLKVARLWIANYSLPRAMKRLEEARLHKEIPETTRTSQMQELHKSLRSLNNFCSQIGDDRPISYCHFSPNSKMLATACWSGLCKLWSVPDCNLLHTLRGHNTNVGAIVFHPKSTVSLDPKDVNLASCAADGSVKLWSLDSDEPVADIEGHTVRVARVMWHPSGRFLGTTCYDRSWRLWDLEAQEEILHQEGHSMGVYDIAFHQDGSLAGTGGLDAFGRVWDLRTGRCIMFLEGHLKEIYGINFSPNGYHIATGSGDNTCKVWDLRQRRCVYTIPAHQNLVTGVKFEPIHGNFLLTGAYDNTAKIWTHPGWSPLKTLAGHEGKVMGLDISSDGQLIATCSYDRTFKLWMAE
How to cite: PRPF4.001.522.Y32A.pc4 was a gift from Tara Davis (Addgene plasmid # 137646 ; http://n2t.net/addgene:137646 ; RRID:Addgene_137646)
