>Addgene plasmid #137646 | PRPF4.001.522.Y32A.pc4 | depositor partial sequence | sequence record 265740 | insert
ATGGCTTCCTCGCGAGCCTCTTCCACGCAGGCAACCAAAACTAAAGCACCCGACGACTTAGTTGCTCCGG
TCGTGAAGAAACCACACATCTATGCTGGAAGTTTGGAAGAGAAGGAGAGGGAGCGTCTGGCCAAAGGAGA
GTCTGGGATTTTGGGGAAAGACGGACTTAAAGCAGGGATCGAAGCTGGAAATATTAATATAACCTCTGGA
GAAGTGTTTGAAATTGAAGAGCATATCAGCGAGCGACAGGCAGAAGTATTGGCTGAGTTTGAGAGAAGGA
AGCGAGCCCGGCAGATCAATGTTTCCACAGATGACTCAGAGGTCAAAGCTTGCCTTAGAGCCTTGGGGGA
ACCCATCACACTTTTTGGAGAGGGTCCTGCTGAAAGAAGAGAAAGGTTAAGAAATATCCTCTCAGTTGTC
GGTACTGATGCCTTGAAAAAGACCAAAAAGGATGATGAGAAGTCTAAAAAGTCCAAAGAAGAGTATCAGC
AAACCTGGTATCATGAAGGACCAAATAGCTTGAAGGTGGCAAGACTATGGATTGCTAATTATTCGTTGCC
CAGGGCAATGAAACGCTTGGAAGAGGCCCGACTCCATAAGGAGATTCCTGAGACAACAAGGACCTCCCAG
ATGCAAGAGCTGCACAAGTCTCTCCGGTCTTTGAATAATTTTTGCAGTCAGATTGGGGATGATCGGCCTA
TCTCCTACTGTCACTTTAGTCCCAATTCCAAGATGCTGGCCACAGCTTGTTGGAGTGGGCTTTGCAAGCT
CTGGTCTGTTCCTGATTGCAACCTCCTTCACACTCTTCGAGGGCATAACACAAATGTAGGAGCAATTGTA
TTCCATCCCAAATCCACTGTCTCCTTGGACCCAAAAGATGTCAACCTGGCCTCTTGTGCGGCTGATGGCT
CTGTGAAGCTTTGGAGTCTCGACAGTGATGAACCAGTGGCAGATATTGAAGGCCATACAGTGCGTGTGGC
GCGGGTAATGTGGCATCCTTCAGGACGTTTCCTGGGCACCACCTGCTATGACCGTTCATGGCGCTTATGG
GATTTGGAGGCTCAAGAGGAGATCCTGCATCAGGAAGGCCATAGCATGGGTGTGTATGACATTGCCTTCC
ATCAAGATGGCTCTTTGGCTGGCACTGGGGGACTGGATGCATTTGGTCGAGTTTGGGACCTACGCACAGG
ACGTTGTATCATGTTCTTAGAAGGCCACCTGAAAGAAATCTATGGAATAAATTTCTCCCCCAATGGCTAT
CACATTGCAACCGGCAGTGGTGACAACACCTGCAAAGTGTGGGACCTCCGACAGCGGCGTTGCGTCTACA
CCATCCCTGCTCATCAGAACTTAGTGACTGGTGTCAAGTTTGAGCCTATCCATGGGAACTTCTTGCTTAC
TGGTGCCTATGATAACACAGCCAAGATCTGGACGCACCCAGGCTGGTCCCCGCTGAAGACTCTGGCTGGC
CACGAAGGCAAAGTGATGGGCCTAGATATTTCTTCCGATGGGCAGCTCATAGCCACTTGCTCATATGACA
GGACCTTCAAGCTGTGGATGGCTGAA
